Addgene plasmid #149237: pGBW-m4046808
Depositing lab: Ginkgo Bioworks & Benjie Chen.
Backbone
  Vector backbone: ori-013 - marker | cmR
  Backbone size w/o insert (bp): 1462
  Vector type: Bacterial Expression
Growth in bacteria
  Bacterial resistance: Chloramphenicol, 25 μg/mL
  Growth temperature: 30°C
  Growth strain: DH5alpha
  Copy number: High Copy
Gene/Insert
  Gene/Insert name: SARS-CoV-2 3'-to-5' exonuclease
  Species: Escherichia coli str. K-12 substr. MG1655; Severe acute respiratory syndrome coronavirus 2
  Insert size (bp): 1580
  Mutation: Escherichia coli recode 1
  Entrez Gene: ORF1ab (a.k.a. GU280_gp01)
  Promoter: Promoter | pT7 ; Operator | lacO ; RBS | T7_rbs ; Start Codon | ATG
  Tag / fusion protein: Cleavable TEV;Myc (C terminal on backbone)
  Cloning method: Unknown
Resource information
  A portion of this plasmid was derived from a plasmid made by: GinkgoBioworks
Depositor comments: NCBI Reference Sequence: YP_009725309.1 NGS used for QC was performed by Ginkgo and may not fully cover the entire plasmid.
How to cite: pGBW-m4046808 was a gift from Ginkgo Bioworks & Benjie Chen (Addgene plasmid # 149237)
