[The description below was written by a language model from this plasmid's Addgene catalogue record and pLannotate feature annotations shown in this document.]
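Description:
pGBW-m4046808 is a compact, high-copy bacterial expression plasmid built on a minimal synthetic backbone (listed as ori-013 with a chloramphenicol marker, about 1.5 kb without insert). The full sequence record is 3,328 nt. Propagation in E. coli relies on a ColE1/pUC-type origin of replication. Selection is by chloramphenicol resistance, provided by the cat gene under its native cat promoter, with a phage lambda t0 terminator annotated downstream.

The payload is the SARS-CoV-2 3'-to-5' exonuclease, a mature cleavage product of the ORF1ab replicase polyprotein, recoded with E. coli codon usage ("recode 1"). In the feature table this coding region appears as a fragment of the SARS-CoV-2 replicase polyprotein. The functional text attached to that hit describes the 2'-O-methyltransferase, but this is generic annotation carried over from the polyprotein database entry rather than a description of the insert. Expression is driven by a T7 promoter, which spans the numbering origin of the circular sequence. It is followed immediately by a lac operator, the efficient ribosome binding site from T7 gene 10, and an ATG start codon. This arrangement requires a host supplying T7 RNA polymerase. Transcription is held off by lac repressor and induced with IPTG or lactose; no lacI gene is annotated on the plasmid, so the repressor would have to come from the host.

The catalogue lists a C-terminal TEV-cleavable Myc tag contributed by the backbone, which would permit detection or capture and later tag removal, though it is not separately annotated in the feature table. The construct is suited to recombinant production of the viral exonuclease in E. coli. The depositor notes that the quality-control sequencing may not cover the whole plasmid.
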