Features (pLannotate 1.2.2; 8 found; start..end, strand, type, name):
      1..25      +  protein_bind   lac operator: The lac repressor binds to the lac operator to inhibit transcription in E. coli. This inhibition can be relieved by adding lactose or isopropyl-β-D-thiogalactopyranoside (IPTG). lac repressor encoded by lacI
     40..62      +  RBS            RBS: efficient ribosome binding site from bacteriophage T7 gene 10 (Olins and Rangwala, 1989)
     73..1683    +  CDS            rep (fragment): R1AB_SARS2 - Experimental evidence at protein level: Swiss-Prot protein existence level 1. [2'-O-methyltransferase]: Methyltransferase that mediates mRNA cap 2'-O-ribose methylation to the 5'-cap structure of viral mRNAs. N7-methyl guanosine cap is a prerequisite for binding of nsp16. Therefore plays an essential role in viral mRNAs cap methylation which is essential to evade immune system. From Severe acute respiratory syndrome coronavirus 2 (2019-nCoV) (SARS-CoV-2).
   1825..2413    +  rep_origin     ori: high-copy-number ColE1/pMB1/pBR322/pUC origin of replication
   2421..2518    +  promoter       cat promoter: promoter of the E. coli cat gene encoding chloramphenicol acetyltransferase
   2519..3175    +  CDS            cat: CAT_ECOLX - Experimental evidence at protein level: Swiss-Prot protein existence level 1. This enzyme is an effector of chloramphenicol resistance in bacteria. From Escherichia coli. This protein is used as a marker in many commonly used cloning vectors, such as pACYC184.
   3249..3283    +  terminator     lambda t0 terminator: minimal transcription terminator from phage lambda (Scholtissek and Grosse, 1987)
   3311..1       +  promoter       T7 promoter (across the origin): promoter for bacteriophage T7 RNA polymerase
>Addgene plasmid #149237 | pGBW-m4046808 | addgene full sequence | sequence record 296387 | Addgene NGS Result
GGAATTGTGAGCGGATAACAATTCCCCTCTAGAAATAATTTTGTTTAACTTTAAGAAGGAGACTCTTCTA
TGGCTGAGAATGTCACGGGTTTATTTAAGGACTGTTCGAAAGTGATCACTGGGCTTCACCCAACCCAGGC
CCCTACTCATCTGAGTGTTGATACCAAATTCAAAACCGAAGGCCTGTGCGTTGACATTCCCGGCATCCCG
AAAGATATGACTTATAGGCGGCTCATATCTATGATGGGTTTCAAGATGAACTACCAAGTAAACGGCTACC
CGAACATGTTCATCACACGTGAAGAAGCGATTCGTCACGTACGCGCATGGATCGGTTTTGACGTTGAAGG
ATGCCACGCTACCCGTGAGGCGGTGGGTACTAATCTGCCGCTGCAACTGGGATTCTCTACCGGCGTTAAC
CTGGTCGCTGTTCCGACAGGGTATGTTGATACTCCAAACAACACGGACTTTTCACGTGTAAGCGCTAAAC
CGCCGCCGGGCGATCAGTTCAAACATCTAATCCCTTTGATGTACAAAGGCCTGCCGTGGAACGTGGTCCG
AATTAAGATCGTGCAGATGCTTTCCGATACCCTCAAAAACCTGAGCGACCGCGTAGTATTCGTTCTGTGG
GCCCATGGTTTTGAACTGACTTCCATGAAGTACTTCGTGAAAATAGGTCCAGAGCGCACCTGTTGCCTTT
GCGATCGTCGCGCAACCTGTTTTAGCACTGCTTCGGACACGTATGCGTGCTGGCACCACTCTATTGGCTT
CGACTACGTCTACAATCCTTTCATGATCGACGTTCAGCAGTGGGGCTTCACCGGTAACCTGCAATCTAAC
CACGATCTGTATTGCCAGGTTCACGGTAACGCTCATGTCGCGTCTTGCGATGCAATTATGACTCGTTGCC
TGGCTGTGCACGAATGCTTCGTTAAACGCGTAGACTGGACCATCGAATATCCGATCATCGGTGATGAACT
GAAAATCAATGCAGCCTGTCGGAAAGTACAGCATATGGTTGTTAAGGCTGCTCTGCTGGCAGACAAATTT
CCGGTGCTGCATGACATTGGCAACCCTAAAGCTATCAAATGCGTTCCCCAGGCGGATGTAGAATGGAAAT
TCTACGACGCGCAACCATGCTCCGATAAAGCCTACAAGATTGAAGAACTGTTCTATTCATACGCAACACA
CAGCGACAAATTTACTGACGGGGTGTGTCTGTTCTGGAACTGTAACGTTGACCGTTACCCGGCGAATAGC
ATCGTCTGCCGCTTTGATACGCGTGTTTTGTCCAACCTGAACTTACCGGGTTGCGATGGTGGCTCCCTCT
ACGTGAACAAACACGCATTCCACACGCCCGCTTTCGACAAAAGTGCTTTTGTGAACCTGAAGCAGCTGCC
GTTCTTCTATTACTCTGATAGCCCGTGTGAGTCTCACGGCAAGCAGGTAGTTTCGGATATCGACTACGTT
CCGCTGAAAAGCGCCACCTGTATTACTCGTTGCAACCTCGGTGGCGCTGTTTGCCGTCACCACGCAAACG
AGTACCGCCTGTACCTGGATGCTTATAATATGATGATCTCCGCTGGCTTTTCCTTATGGGTTTACAAACA
GTTCGACACCTATAACCTGTGGAACACTTTCACCCGTCTGCAAGAGAACCTGTACTTTCAAAGCGAGCAG
AAGCTTATTTCCGAAGAAGATCTCTAACCGGCTTATCGGTCAGTTTCACCTGATTTACGTAAAAACCCGC
TTCGGCGGGTTTTTGCTTTTGGAGGGGCAGAAAGATGAATGACTGTCCACGACGCTATACCCAAAAGAAA
AAGCTTGAGATCCTTTTTTTCTGCGCGTAATCTGCTGCTTGCAAACAAAAAAACCACCGCTACCAGCGGT
GGTTTGTTTGCCGGATCAAGAGCTACCAACTCTTTTTCCGAAGGTAACTGGCTTCAGCAGAGCGCAGATA
CCAAATACTGTTCTTCTAGTGTAGCCGTAGTTAGGCCACCACTTCAAGAACTCTGTAGCACCGCCTACAT
ACCTCGCTCTGCTAATCCTGTTACCAGTGGCTGCTGCCAGTGGCGATAAGTCGTGTCTTACCGGGTTGGA
CTCAAGACGATAGTTACCGGATAAGGCGCAGCGGTCGGGCTGAACGGGGGGTTCGTGCACACAGCCCAGC
TTGGAGCGAACGACCTACACCGAACTGAGATACCTACAGCGTGAGCTATGAGAAAGCGCCACGCTTCCCG
AAGGGAGAAAGGCGGACAGGTATCCGGTAAGCGGCAGGGTCGGAACAGGAGAGCGCACGAGGGAGCTTCC
AGGGGGAAACGCCTGGTATCTTTATAGTCCTGTCGGGTTTCGCCACCTCTGACTTGAGCGTCGATTTTTG
TGATGCTCGTCAGGGGGGCGGAGCCTATGGAAATTGATCGGGCACGTAAGAGGTTCCAACTTTCACCATA
ATGAAATAAGATCACTACCGGGCGTATTTTTTGAGTTATCGAGATTTTCAGGAGCTAAGGAAGCTAAAAT
GGAGAAAAAAATCACTGGATATACCACCGTTGATATATCCCAATGGCATCGTAAAGAACATTTTGAGGCA
TTTCAGTCAGTTGCTCAATGTACCTATAACCAGACCGTTCAGCTGGATATTACGGCCTTTTTAAAGACCG
TAAAGAAAAATAAGCACAAGTTTTATCCGGCCTTTATTCACATTCTTGCCCGCCTGATGAATGCTCATCC
GGAATTTCGTATGGCAATGAAAGACGGTGAGCTGGTGATATGGGATAGTGTTCACCCTTGTTACACCGTT
TTCCATGAGCAAACTGAAACGTTTTCATCGCTCTGGAGTGAATACCACGACGATTTCCGGCAGTTTCTAC
ACATATATTCGCAAGATGTGGCGTGTTACGGTGAAAACCTGGCCTATTTCCCTAAAGGGTTTATTGAGAA
TATGTTTTTCGTTTCAGCCAATCCCTGGGTGAGTTTCACCAGTTTTGATTTAAACGTGGCCAATATGGAC
AACTTCTTCGCCCCCGTTTTCACCATGGGCAAATATTATACGCAAGGCGACAAGGTGCTGATGCCGCTGG
CGATTCAGGTTCATCATGCCGTTTGTGATGGCTTCCATGTCGGCAGAATGCTTAATGAATTACAACAGTA
CTGCGATGAGTGGCAGGGCGGGGCGTAATTTGATATCGAGCTCGCTTGGACTCCTGTTGATAGATCCAGT
AATGACCTCAGAACTCCATCTGGATTTGTTCAGAACGCTCGGTTGCCGCCGGGCGTTTTTTATTGGTCAT
CGATCTCGATCCCGCGAAATTAATACGACTCACTATAG
